Addgene plasmid #57888: mKO2-Myotilin-C-14
Purpose: Localization: Cytoskeleton, Excitation: 551, Emission: 565
Depositing lab: Michael Davidson. Depositing organization: Florida State University, Tallahassee.
Backbone
  Vector backbone: mKO2-C1
  Backbone size w/o insert (bp): 4750
  Vector type: Mammalian Expression
  Selectable markers: Neomycin (select with G418)
Growth in bacteria
  Bacterial resistance: Kanamycin, 50 μg/mL
  Growth temperature: 37°C
  Growth strain: DH5alpha
  Copy number: High Copy
Gene/Insert
  Gene/Insert name: Myotilin (alt name: NM_006790.1)
  Species: H. sapiens (human)
  GenBank ID: Myotilin
  Entrez Gene: MYOT (a.k.a. LGMD1, LGMD1A, MFM3, TTID, TTOD)
  Promoter: CMV
  Tag / fusion protein: mKO2 (N terminal on backbone)
  Cloning method: Unknown
  Sequencing primers: 5′ CMV-F; 3′ SV40pA-R
Terms and licenses: Academic/Nonprofit Terms; Industry Terms: Not Available to Industry
Depositor comments: . Excitation = 551; Emission = 565
How to cite: mKO2-Myotilin-C-14 was a gift from Michael Davidson (Addgene plasmid # 57888 ; http://n2t.net/addgene:57888 ; RRID:Addgene_57888)
