[The description below was written by a language model from this plasmid's Addgene catalogue record.]
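Description:
mKO2-Myotilin-C-14 is a mammalian expression plasmid built on the mKO2-C1 backbone (about 4.75 kb without insert), a C1-style fluorescent protein fusion vector in which the gene of interest is placed downstream of the fluorescent protein coding sequence. It is maintained as a high-copy plasmid in E. coli under kanamycin selection, and it carries a neomycin resistance marker that allows G418 selection of transfected mammalian cells. No feature table accompanies the record, so the origin of replication and the exact arrangement of the resistance cassette are not stated. The listed sequencing primers suggest that the expression cassette runs from the CMV promoter to an SV40 polyadenylation signal.

The insert is human myotilin (MYOT, also known as TTID and linked by its aliases to LGMD1A and MFM3), expressed from the CMV promoter for strong constitutive transcription in mammalian cells. The orange fluorescent protein mKO2 (monomeric Kusabira Orange 2) is supplied by the backbone and fused to the N terminus of myotilin, producing an mKO2-myotilin fusion. The "14" in the name may refer to a linker length between the two parts, but the record does not say so, and the cloning method is listed as unknown.

The stated purpose is as a localization marker for the cytoskeleton, with excitation at 551 nm and emission at 565 nm. Myotilin is an actin-associated structural protein of muscle Z-discs, so the fusion is suited to fluorescence imaging of cytoskeletal structures in transfected cells, including multicolour experiments alongside spectrally distinct fluorescent proteins.
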