>Addgene plasmid #57888 | mKO2-Myotilin-C-14 | depositor partial sequence | sequence record 89039 | insert sequence
CGCTAGCGCTACCGGTCGCCACCATGGTGAGTGTGATTAAACCAGAGATGAAGATGAGGTACTACATGGA
CGGCTCCGTCAATGGGCATGAGTTCACAATTGAAGGTGAAGGCACAGGCAGACCTTACGAGGGACATCAA
GAGATGACACTACGCGTCACAATGGCCGAGGGCGGGCCAATGCCTTTCGCGTTTGACTTAGTGTCACACG
TGTTCTGTTACGGCCACAGAGTATTTACTAAATATCCAGAAGAGATACCAGACTATTTCAAACAAGCATT
TCCTGAAGGCCTGTCATGGGAAAGGTCGTTGGAGTTCGAAGATGGTGGGTCCGCTTCAGTCAGTGCGCAT
ATAAGCCTTAGAGGAAACACCTTCTACCACAAATCCAAATTTACTGGGGTTAACTTTCCTGCCGATGGTC
CTATCATGCAAAACCAAAGTGTTGATTGGGAGCCATCAACCGAGAAAATTACTGCCAGCGACGGAGTTCT
GAAGGGTGATGTTACGATGTACCTAAAACTTGAAGGAGGCGGCAATCACAAATGCCAAATGAAGACTACT
TACAAGGCGGCAAAAGAGATTCTTGAAATGCCAGGAGACCATTACATCGGCCATCGCCTCGTCAGGAAAA
CCGAAGGCAACATTACTGAGCAGGTAGAAGATGCAGTAGCTCATAGCTCCGGAAGTGCTGGGAGCGCAAG
CGGAAGCGGAGGCTCCGGTTTTAACTACGAACGTCCAAAACACTTCATCCAGTCCCAAAACCCATGTGGC
TCCAGATTGCAGCCTCCTGGACCAGAAACCTCCAGCTTCTCTAGCCAGACCAAACAGTCTTCCATTATCA
TCCAGCCCCGCCAGTGTACAGAGCAAAGATTTTCTGCCTCCTCAACACTGAGCTCTCACATCACCATGTC
CTCCTCTGCTTTCCCTGCTTCTCCCCAGCAGCATGCTGGCTCCAACCCAGGCCAAAGGGTTACAACCACC
TATAACCAGTCCCCAGCCAGCTTCCTCAGCTCCATATTACCATCACAGCCTGATTACAATAGCAGTAAAA
TCCCTTCCGCTATGGATTCCAACTATCAACAGTCCTCAGCTGGCCAACCTATAAATGCAAAGCCATCCCA
AACTGCAAATGCTAAGCCCATACCAAGAACTCCTGATCATGAAATACAAGGATCAAAAGAAGCTTTGATT
CAAGATTTGGAAAGAAAGCTGAAATGCAAGGACACCCTTCTTCATAATGGAAATCAACGTCTAACATATG
AAGAGAAGATGGCTCGCAGATTGCTAGGACCACAGAATGCAGCTGCTGTGTTTCAAGCTCAGGATGACAG
TGGTGCACAAGACTCGCAGCAACACAACTCAGAACATGCGCGACTGCAAGTTCCTACATCACAAGTAAGA
AGTAGATCAACCTCAAGGGGAGATGTGAATGATCAGGATGCAATCCAGGAGAAATTTTACCCACCACGTT
TCATTCAAGTGCCAGAGAACATGTCGATTGATGAAGGAAGATTCTGCAGAATGGACTTCAAAGTGAGTGG
ACTGCCAGCTCCTGATGTGTCATGGTATCTAAATGGAAGAACAGTTCAATCAGATGATTTGCACAAAATG
ATAGTGTCTGAGAAGGGTCTTCATTCACTCATCTTTGAAGTAGTCAGAGCTTCAGATGCAGGGGCTTATG
CATGTGTTGCCAAGAATAGAGCAGGAGAAGCCACCTTCACTGTGCAGCTGGATGTCCTTGCAAAAGAACA
TAAAAGAGCACCAATGTTTATCTACAAACCACAGAGCAAAAAAGTTTTAGAGGGAGATTCAGTGAAACTA
GAATGCCAGATCTCGGCTATACCTCCACCAAAGCTTTTCTGGAAAAGAAATAATGAAATGGTACAATTCA
ACACTGACCGAATAAGCTTATATCAAGATAACACTGGAAGAGTTACTTTACTGATAAAAGATGTAAACAA
GAAAGATGCTGGGTGGTATACTGTGTCAGCAGTTAATGAAGCTGGAGTGACTACATGTAACACAAGATTA
GACGTTACGGCACGTCCAAACCAAACTCTTCCAGCTCCTAAGCAGTTACGGGTTCGACCAACATTCAGCA
AATATTTAGCACTTAATGGGAAAGGTTTGAATGTAAAACAAGCTTTTAACCCAGAAGGAGAATTTCAGCG
TTTGGCAGCTCAATCTGGACTCTATGAAAGTGAAGAACTTTAAGGATCCACCGGATCTAGATAACTGATC
ATAATCAGCCATACCACATT
